>Addgene plasmid #1593 | L3786 | depositor full sequence | sequence record 203 | Author sequence
AAGCTTCTGGAGATTGCTCCAGCAGCTCTTAACAGTGTCTACGACCGTCTTCGTGCAATTCTCATGGAAA
CTGAAAGATCGGAAAATGCACTGGATCGACGTATTCAGTATATGATTGAGACTGCAATGCAGATTCGAAA
GGACAAATTTGCGGTAAGGTAGAATATATAAATAGTTTATTAGAAAAAAATAAATTAGAATAATTTAAAT
TCCTACTAGCCAATCAGGCGACCTTTTTGCGCATAGTTCTATTATTGAAAAATTTGGAGAATTTCTCATA
TTCTCGCTCGGAAATCTGGAATTCGACGAGATCTTCTGGCTTCTGTGCAGCTGCATCGCTTTGTGCTCCC
TTTCTCGCTTGTCTTCTGTGTACACCAAGAACCTTGTTGAGTTCATCAACTGAATCTGTGACTGGCTTGT
TGCTCACTGGATGCACTAGACGACTGATTCTCGAGAAATCAGATTGAGTTGCGATTAGGGTGACCTAGAA
ATTGGGAATAATACGAACTTTTGAAAATATTCAGGAGGATTAAAAAAATTATTCTCGACAATCCTACAAA
TTTACTTATTGCACCATGTTGCTCCAACATTTTTCATTAAAAGTTAATGAAAAAATGTAGAAAATCGGAA
ATTGGCAATTTTCAGACCATTTTTAAGCATTTTCAAAAAAAAATTGCAGCTGAAATAAATGTCATTTTCA
GATAAATCGAGCGATTTTCTGTTGTCTGACACTAGTTTTTAGTTTTAAAAAATGTTGGAAGAACATGGTG
CAATAGGTAATTTCATAGAATTTCCATGTGTTTTTTTTCAATTAACCAATTATCCAAATCTTCCAAACTC
ACATTTTGCGGAGCTGGGCTATCAAGAATCTGCTGCAGTTTTATAAGACGAGCATCTCTGATATCACTGA
AAATTAATTTTTAATCAAAACTTGAATATCAACTAAACCCACTTATTAACTTTCTCGATCTTCTGTCGTT
CGGTACGATGACGGTGAAGAAGCCAATTGTAGTAGTTGATTTGGTTCAAGTCCTTTCGGTGTTGTACGTC
AGTGTCCTGCAATGCTATTTAGTTATAACTTAGGCCTAAGATTCAATTTAATGAAGTGATTAAATTTGTT
CTCTGAACCTCTTAAGATGATCTTTTGGATTAGAAACATATAAGACAGGTTTACCTATCTATTAAAAAAC
AGATCAAAATAGATACGACCAAATCGGATAATCCATGCCTACCTGGCATCTAGGAACGTGTTCTTAGAAG
ATTTCTTACGTAATCGTATGAAGAAATAACAATTTGATCGTTGGCCAGCAAAAATAGGGTTTTAAGTGGG
ATAGTGTTTTTATTAGCTAACCGGAAAATTTTATAGTTTTTTTTTGCAAGAAACCACTGAAAACCCCCTA
ATTGTATACATTTTTTGGAGCAGCTTCTGGTCTTTTTGAGCAATAAAATTCGATAAAACAGAATTTAAGT
GTAAATTGTTCACATTTAGTTTCTATTTTATCAAATTTTGTTGCTCAAAAACATTCGAAGCTGCTCTAAA
AAAATGCATTAAAAAAGGGGTTTTCAGTGGTTTTTCACATTAAAAAAGCTAATTTTAACTAAAAATCCAT
CATATTTCCAACTTTGTCACAACAATAAAATGCTGGTCAAAATGTGTTCGAAAAAATGTTTTTTTTTTTA
ATTTTTATAATTTAAAAATAGTTTTCTTTCGCTGGGACACATACATTTTTGGGCGTAAATTTTCAGTTCA
AATTTCCATTTTTACAACCATAATCATAAAGCTACGTCTGATCTCTCTCGCACTTACCTGCGCCTGATTC
GAAAGAACAACCGTAGCCAAAAGAACAAGAAGAACAAGCACGTAGTTGTGGTAGTGGACGTTCATCACGC
AATACTGACCAATGGTCGTGGGGTCTCACTTTCCGTACTATTGAGAGAGGGGAGACTGAAGATGGCAATT
GAGGACAGTGTCTTCGACGCACGCATGCATCCATAAGCATAATCCAGGAGGGATGGAGAGAAAAATCTTG
TTTCTAAGCCCCTCCCTTTGTAATACATACACATATCTAATACCGAAGAATGGCTAATTGAATGGACGTC
AGCTGTTGCTGTAGTTGCCAAGGCATCATCGATGAAATAACTGAAAGAAAGAATTAAATAATTATTGCAG
GCGTATCCGGCGGTCATTGAAGACTTGGACTTGATTGAGGAGGAGGATCAGATCATCCATACACTTAATT
TGGAGGATGCGGTTGATCCGGAAAATGGGCTTAGTAAGTGACTGACCACACGCGGGGGGCATTAATTTAA
TAAATTGAATTCCATTTCAGATGTGTTCAAACTAGATCCAGAATTCGAAAAGAACGAGGAGGTTTATGAG
GAGATCCGTAAGGAAATCATTGGAAACGCCGATATTTCGGATGAGGATGGTGGCGACGAGTTGGATGATG
AAGAAGAGGGTAGTGATGTGGAAGAGGCTCCGAAGAAGACTACAGAGATTATTGATAATACTGATCAGAA
TTGACTGCTTTCAGAAGGTATTCATTTTGAGTTTTGGGCCGGCAAATCTGTAAGTTGCCGGTTGCCGAAA
ATTTGCTGAATTTGCCGGAAAAAAAAATTCCGGAATTTATTTAAAAACTTTTTGTAAAAATTAAATTAAA
TTTGCAACTTTTCAGAGAAGTCTACCTGACAATGCAATCATCTTTGGACTACCAAGAAGCTGCTCACAAA
TTGCTGAAAATGAAGATTCCAGACAGCATGCAGGTCAGCGATGTTGCAAAGAAAAATTTTCGACCAAAAA
AACCAACCAATCATAAAATTTAAAAAAAAACTCCGTTTTTTTCTTTTTTTTTATACGAGAAAAACCAAAA
AAATGTATTTTTGCCAAATTCTAAAATACTATCCCCGAAATTTTCAATATTTTCTCTTTCAGAACGAACT
CTGCGCGATGCTTGTCGATTGTTGTGCTCAACAGCGTACCTACGAGCGATTCTACGGAATGCTGAGAACA
CGTTAAACACGAAGATCATATTTATTTTGAGACCCGGATGCTCTGAAAATGTCTGACATAGATTTAAAAA
AGCATATATATATTTTTCATTTTCAACGTGAAAGTTTTGTGCAACTTTATAGAATCTCCTATTGGCACAT
TGTTTTTTATTTAACTGAGGCAGTTTTTGAACACCTTTTTGAAACTTTGAATCTCTTTGAAGTATACTGT
CGAAAAGACTGACTTGAGCGTTCGAAATGCCAGAAGAAAACTATATTTGAATCTCGCGCTAAATTGAGAA
ATGCAACCGCGCTCCACTGGACAATTGGAAAAAAAATTTATTCGGAGGCGACAACGGTATTTTCGAAATT
GATTTTCTGTGTATTTTCTCATTTTTTATAAATTCTTCTTTGATTTATCGTTCGTTTGTGAGAAATTTAA
TTGTATTCAAACTTTTTTATAGTAAGATACCGGTGGTACCGCTAGCCGTACGAACCCGGGTTCTAGAGGA
TCCTATCGATTCGCGGCCGCTGTACACCCGGGTGCCCTATAGTGAGTCGTATTGGTACCGGTAGAAAAAA
TGAGTAAAGGAGAAGAACTTTTCACTGGAGTTGTCCCAATTCTTGTTGAATTAGATGGTGATGTTAATGG
GCACAAATTTTCTGTCAGTGGAGAGGGTGAAGGTGATGCAACATACGGAAAACTTACCCTTAAATTTATT
TGCACTACTGGAAAACTACCTGTTCCATGGGTAAGTTTAAACATATATATACTAACTAACCCTGATTATT
TAAATTTTCAGCCAACACTTGTCACTACTTTCTGTTATGGTGTTCAATGCTTCTCGAGATACCCAGATCA
TATGAAACAGCATGACTTTTTCAAGAGTGCCATGCCCGAAGGTTATGTACAGGAAAGAACTATATTTTTC
AAAGATGACGGGAACTACAAGACACGTAAGTTTAAACAGTTCGGTACTAACTAACCATACATATTTAAAT
TTTCAGGTGCTGAAGTCAAGTTTGAAGGTGATACCCTTGTTAATAGAATCGAGTTAAAAGGTATTGATTT
TAAAGAAGATGGAAACATTCTTGGACACAAATTGGAATACAACTATAACTCACACAATGTATACATCATG
GCAGACAAACAAAAGAATGGAATCAAAGTTGTAAGTTTAAACATGATTTTACTAACTAACTAATCTGATT
TAAATTTTCAGAACTTCAAAATTAGACACAACATTGAAGATGGAAGCGTTCAACTAGCAGACCATTATCA
ACAAAATACTCCAATTGGCGATGGCCCTGTCCTTTTACCAGACAACCATTACCTGTCCACACAATCTGCC
CTTTCGAAAGATCCCAACGAAAAGAGAGACCACATGGTCCTTCTTGAGTTTGTAACAGCTGCTGGGATTA
CACATGGCATGGACGAACTATACAAAAGCCCACAAGCTTTGGAATTCGCTAGCCGGCCATACAAGTAATC
CGGATGATCGACGCCAACGTCGTTGAATTTTCAAATTTTAAATACTGAATATTTGTTTTTTTTCCTATTA
TTTATTTATTCTCTTTGTGTTTTTTTTCTTGCTTTCTAAAAAATTAATTCAATCCAAATCTAAACATTTT
TTTTTCTCTTTCCGTCTCCCAATTCGTATTCCGCTCCTCTCATCTGAACACAATGTGCAAGTTTATTTAT
CTTCTCGCTTTCATTTCATTAGGACGTGGGGGGAATTGGTGGAAGGGGGAAACACACAAAAGGATGATGG
AAATGAAATAAGGACACACAATATGCAACAACATTCAATTCAGAAATATGGAGGAAGGTTTAAAAGAAAA
CATAAAAATATATAGAGGAGGAAGGAAAACTAGTAAAAAATAAGCAAAGAAATTAGGCGAACGATGAGAA
TTGTCCTCGCTTGGGCCCTTTCGTCTCGCGCGTTTCGGTGATGACGGTGAAAACCTCTGACACATGCAGC
TCCCGGAGACGGTCACAGCTTGTCTGTAAGCGGATGCCGGGAGCAGACAAGCCCGTCAGGGCGCGTCAGC
GGGTGTTGGCGGGTGTCGGGGCTGGCTTAACTATGCGGCATCAGAGCAGATTGTACTGAGAGTGCACCAT
ATGCGGTGTGAAATACCGCACAGATGCGTAAGGAGAAAATACCGCATCAGGCGGCCTTAAGGGCCTCGTG
ATACGCCTATTTTTATAGGTTAATGTCATGATAATAATGGTTTCTTAGACGTCAGGTGGCACTTTTCGGG
GAAATGTGCGCGGAACCCCTATTTGTTTATTTTTCTAAATACATTCAAATATGTATCCGCTCATGAGACA
ATAACCCTGATAAATGCTTCAATAATATTGAAAAAGGAAGAGTATGAGTATTCAACATTTCCGTGTCGCC
CTTATTCCCTTTTTTGCGGCATTTTGCCTTCCTGTTTTTGCTCACCCAGAAACGCTGGTGAAAGTAAAAG
ATGCTGAAGATCAGTTGGGTGCACGAGTGGGTTACATCGAACTGGATCTCAACAGCGGTAAGATCCTTGA
GAGTTTTCGCCCCGAAGAACGTTTTCCAATGATGAGCACTTTTAAAGTTCTGCTATGTGGCGCGGTATTA
TCCCGTATTGACGCCGGGCAAGAGCAACTCGGTCGCCGCATACACTATTCTCAGAATGACTTGGTTGAGT
ACTCACCAGTCACAGAAAAGCATCTTACGGATGGCATGACAGTAAGAGAATTATGCAGTGCTGCCATAAC
CATGAGTGATAACACTGCGGCCAACTTACTTCTGACAACGATCGGAGGACCGAAGGAGCTAACCGCTTTT
TTGCACAACATGGGGGATCATGTAACTCGCCTTGATCGTTGGGAACCGGAGCTGAATGAAGCCATACCAA
ACGACGAGCGTGACACCACGATGCCTGTAGCAATGGCAACAACGTTGCGCAAACTATTAACTGGCGAACT
ACTTACTCTAGCTTCCCGGCAACAATTAATAGACTGGATGGAGGCGGATAAAGTTGCAGGACCACTTCTG
CGCTCGGCCCTTCCGGCTGGCTGGTTTATTGCTGATAAATCTGGAGCCGGTGAGCGTGGGTCTCGCGGTA
TCATTGCAGCACTGGGGCCAGATGGTAAGCCCTCCCGTATCGTAGTTATCTACACGACGGGGAGTCAGGC
AACTATGGATGAACGAAATAGACAGATCGCTGAGATAGGTGCCTCACTGATTAAGCATTGGTAACTGTCA
GACCAAGTTTACTCATATATACTTTAGATTGATTTAAAACTTCATTTTTAATTTAAAAGGATCTAGGTGA
AGATCCTTTTTGATAATCTCATGACCAAAATCCCTTAACGTGAGTTTTCGTTCCACTGAGCGTCAGACCC
CGTAGAAAAGATCAAAGGATCTTCTTGAGATCCTTTTTTTCTGCGCGTAATCTGCTGCTTGCAAACAAAA
AAACCACCGCTACCAGCGGTGGTTTGTTTGCCGGATCAAGAGCTACCAACTCTTTTTCCGAAGGTAACTG
GCTTCAGCAGAGCGCAGATACCAAATACTGTCCTTCTAGTGTAGCCGTAGTTAGGCCACCACTTCAAGAA
CTCTGTAGCACCGCCTACATACCTCGCTCTGCTAATCCTGTTACCAGTGGCTGCTGCCAGTGGCGATAAG
TCGTGTCTTACCGGGTTGGACTCAAGACGATAGTTACCGGATAAGGCGCAGCGGTCGGGCTGAACGGGGG
GTTCGTGCACACAGCCCAGCTTGGAGCGAACGACCTACACCGAACTGAGATACCTACAGCGTGAGCATTG
AGAAAGCGCCACGCTTCCCGAAGGGAGAAAGGCGGACAGGTATCCGGTAAGCGGCAGGGTCGGAACAGGA
GAGCGCACGAGGGAGCTTCCAGGGGGAAACGCCTGGTATCTTTATAGTCCTGTCGGGTTTCGCCACCTCT
GACTTGAGCGTCGATTTTTGTGATGCTCGTCAGGGGGGCGGAGCCTATGGAAAAACGCCAGCAACGCGGC
CTTTTTACGGTTCCTGGCCTTTTGCTGGCCTTTTGCTCACATGTTCTTTCCTGCGTTATCCCCTGATTCT
GTGGATAACCGTATTACCGCCTTTGAGTGAGCTGATACCGCTCGCCGCAGCCGAACGACCGAGCGCAGCG
AGTCAGTGAGCGAGGAAGCGGAAGAGCGCCCAATACGCAAACCGCCTCTCCCCGCGCGTTGGCCGATTCA
TTAATGCAGCTGGCACGACAGGTTTCCCGACTGGAAAGCGGGCAGTGAGCGCAACGCAATTAATGTGAGT
TAGCTCACTCATTAGGCACCCCAGGCTTTACACTTTATGCTTCCGGCTCGTATGTTGTGTGGAATTGTGA
GCGGATAACAATTTCACACAGGAAACAGCTATGACCATGATTACGCCAAGCTGTAAGTTTAAACATGATC
TTACTAACTAACTATTCTCATTTAAATTTTCAGAGCTTAAAAATGGCTGAAATCACTCACAACGATGGAT
ACGCTAACAACTTGGAAATGAAAT
Features (pLannotate 1.2.2; 13 found; start..end, strand, type, name):
      1..153     +  CDS            let-858 (fragment): CWC22_CAEEL - Experimental evidence at transcript level: Swiss-Prot protein existence level 2. Required for pre-mRNA splicing and for exon-junction complex (EJC) assembly. Hinders EIF4A3 from non-specifically binding RNA and escorts it to the splicing machinery to promote EJC assembly on mature mRNAs. Through its role in EJC assembly, required for nonsense-mediated mRNA decay (By similarity). Required for early embryogenesis and tissue differentiation. From Caenorhabditis elegans.
   2171..3013    +  CDS            let-858 (fragment): CWC22_CAEEL - Experimental evidence at transcript level: Swiss-Prot protein existence level 2. Required for pre-mRNA splicing and for exon-junction complex (EJC) assembly. Hinders EIF4A3 from non-specifically binding RNA and escorts it to the splicing machinery to promote EJC assembly on mature mRNAs. Through its role in EJC assembly, required for nonsense-mediated mRNA decay (By similarity). Required for early embryogenesis and tissue differentiation. From Caenorhabditis elegans.
   3536..3553    -  promoter       T7 promoter (fragment): promoter for bacteriophage T7 RNA polymerase
   3573..4436    +  CDS            yEGFP: yEGFP is a fluorescent protein published in 1997.
   4925..4960    +  CDS            rop (fragment): Rop protein, which maintains plasmids at low copy number; rop
   5062..5161    +  misc_feature   bom (fragment): basis of mobility region from pBR322
   5259..5363    +  promoter       AmpR promoter: bla
   5364..6224    +  CDS            AmpR: β-lactamase; bla; confers resistance to ampicillin, carbenicillin, and related antibiotics
   6395..6983    +  rep_origin     ori: high-copy-number ColE1/pMB1/pBR322/pUC origin of replication
   7166..7258    +  CDS            lacI (fragment): lac repressor; lacI; The lac repressor binds to the lac operator to inhibit transcription in E. coli. This inhibition can be relieved by adding lactose or isopropyl-β-D-thiogalactopyranoside (IPTG).
   7271..7292    +  protein_bind   CAP binding site: CAP binding activates transcription in the presence of cAMP. E. coli catabolite activator protein
   7307..7337    +  promoter       lac promoter: promoter for the E. coli lac operon
   7345..7361    +  protein_bind   lac operator: The lac repressor binds to the lac operator to inhibit transcription in E. coli. This inhibition can be relieved by adding lactose or isopropyl-β-D-thiogalactopyranoside (IPTG). lac repressor encoded by lacI
