[The description below was written by a language model from this plasmid's Addgene catalogue record and pLannotate feature annotations shown in this document.]
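Description:
L3786 (Fire Lab miniprep pPD118.25) is a 7,514 bp C. elegans expression vector from the 1997 Fire Lab Vector Kit, catalogued as an empty backbone with no inserted gene. The parental backbone is listed as unknown, but the annotated features show a standard E. coli plasmid framework. This includes a high-copy ColE1/pUC-type origin and an ampicillin resistance gene (β-lactamase) with its own promoter. There are also remnants of pBR322- and pUC-derived sequence: rop and bom fragments, a lacI fragment, the CAP binding site, and the lac promoter and operator.

The worm-specific payload is a GFP reporter cassette built around regulatory sequence from let-858, an essential C. elegans gene whose product is needed for pre-mRNA splicing and early embryogenesis. The depositor's component list names let-858 enhancer segments in both orientations, a let-858 promoter segment, and a further let-858 element labelled "Tsa". After these come a T7 promoter and a GFP coding region carrying the S65C chromophore substitution, which is split by three synthetic introns (IVSR, IVSS, IVST). Such introns are typically included to improve transgene expression in worms. The cassette ends with the let-858 3' region, and a "decoy" element is also listed. The automated annotation agrees with this layout. It finds two let-858 coding fragments upstream, a partial T7 promoter annotated on the reverse strand, and a GFP-like reading frame that the tool labels yEGFP, presumably by similarity.

The record does not state a specific purpose. The arrangement suggests a vector for let-858-driven GFP expression in C. elegans, into which sequences of interest can be cloned by restriction enzymes.
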