Addgene plasmid #1593: L3786
Purpose: (Empty Backbone)
Depositing lab: Andrew Fire. Depositing organization: Carnegie Institution for Science.
Backbone
  Vector backbone: Unknown
  Backbone size (bp): 7514
  Vector type: Worm Expression
Growth in bacteria
  Bacterial resistance: Ampicillin, 100 μg/mL
  Growth temperature: 37°C
  Growth strain: DH5alpha
  Copy number: Unknown
Gene/Insert
  Gene/Insert name: None
  Tag / fusion protein: let858enh>>, let858enh<<, let858-455, let858Tsa, T7p, gfpN, IVSR, gfpS65C, IVSS, IVST, gfpC, let8583', decoy
  Cloning method: Restriction Enzyme
Terms and licenses: Academic/Nonprofit Terms; Industry Terms: Not Available to Industry
Depositor comments: See Fire Lab Vector Kit Documentation 1997. Fire Lab Miniprep Number pPD118.25, Ligation number L3786.
How to cite: L3786 was a gift from Andrew Fire (Addgene plasmid # 1593 ; http://n2t.net/addgene:1593 ; RRID:Addgene_1593)
