>Addgene plasmid #1593 | L3786 | addgene partial sequence | sequence record 16730 | 1593_m13reverse
GATCTTACTAACTAACTATTCTCATTTAAATTTTCAGAGCTTAAAAATGGCTGACCCCACTCACAACGAT
GGATACGCTAACAACTTGGAAATGAAANNAGCTTCTGGAGATTGCTCCAGCAGCTCTTAACAGTGTCTAC
GACCGTCTTCGTGCAATTCTCATGGAAACTGAAAGATCGGAAAATGCACTGGATCGACGTATTCAGTATA
TGATTGAGACTGCAATGCAGATTCGAAAGGACAAATTTGCGGTAAGGTAGAATATATAAATAGTTTATTA
GAAAAAAATAAATTAGAATAATTTAAATTCCTACTAGCCAATCAGGCGACCTTTTTGCGCATAGTTCTAT
TATTGAAAAATTTGGAGAATTTCTCATATTCTCGCTCGGAAATCTGGAATTCGACGAGATCTTCTGGCTT
CTGTGCAGCTGCATCGCTTTGTGCTCCCTTTCTCGCTTGTCTTCTGTGTACACCAAGAACCTTGTTGAGT
TCATCAACTGAATCTGTGACTGGCTTGTTGCTCACTGGATGCACTAGACGACTGATTCTCGAGAAATCAG
ATTGAGTTGCGATTAGGGTGACCTAGAAATTGGGAATAATACGAACTTTTGAAAATATTCAGGAGGATTA
AAAAAATTATTCTCGACAATCCTACAAATTTACTTATTGCACCATGTTGCTCCAACATTTTTCATTAAAA
GTTAATGAAAAAATGTAGAAAATCGGAAATTGGCAATTTTCAGACCATTTTTAAGCATTTTCAAAAAAAA
ATTGCAGCTGAAATAAATGTCATTTTCAGATAAATCGAGCGATTTTCTGTTGTCTGACACTAGTTTTTAG
TTTTAAAAAATGTTGGAAGANCATGGTGCAATAGGTAATTTCATAGAATTTCCATGTGTTTTTTTTCAAT
TAACCATTATCCAAATCTTCCAAACTCNCATTTTTGCGGGANCTGGGCTATCAAGNAATCTGGCTGCAGT
TTTTAAANACGAGCCATCTCTGAATACNCCTGAAAAATAATTTTTTAATCCAAACTTGGAATATCCACTA
AACCCNCTTATTAAACTTNCCCGATCTTCCGNCNNTTCGGNACCAAGACGGNGAAAAACCCAATGNAAAA
NTGANTNGGTTCANNCCNTTCGGGGTGNANCCNGGGNCCCGCANGCTANTTATTAAACTTAGNCCAAAAT
CCATTTAGGAGGGATAATTGTTCCGNANCCNTAAAANAACTTTGGANAAAANTNAAAAANGGTTCNCTTT
TTTAAANCCGANCAAAANNCCCCATTNGAACCCCCCCCGGGCCANNANGTTTTAAATTTNCCCNCANAAA
AANTTNNNNGNCCNAAAGNTTNGGGAGGTTTNNNCCNATTNTTTTTNAANC
